>Addgene plasmid #44887 | pFA6a-link-yomEos2-CaURA3 | depositor full sequence | sequence record 62133 | pFA6a-link-yomEos2-CaURA3 sequence 4864 bps
GCGCCACTTCTAAATAAGCGAATTTCTTATGATTTATGATTTTTATTATTAAATAAGTTATAAAAAAAAT
AAGTGTATACAAATTTTAAAGTGACTCTTAGGTTTTAAAACGAAAATTCTTATTCTTGAGTAACTCTTTC
CTGTAGGTCAGGTTGCTTTCTCAGGTATAGTATGAGGTCGCTCTTATTGACCACACCTCTACCGGCAGAT
CCGCTAGGGATAACAGGGTAATATAGATCTGTTTAGCTTGCCTCGTCCCCGCCGGGTCACCCGGCCAGCG
ACATGGAGGCCCAGAATACCCTCCTTGACAGTCTTGACGTGCGCAGCTCAGGGGCATGATGTGACTGTCG
CCCGTACATTTAGCCCATACATCCCCATGTATAATCATTTGCATCCATACATTTTGATGGCCGCACGGCG
CGAAGCAAAAATTACGGCTCCTCGCTGCAGACCTGCGAGCAGGGAAACGCTCCCCTCACAGACGCGTTGA
ATTGTCCCCACGCCGCGCCCCTGTAGAGAAATATAAAAGGTTAGGATTTGCCACTGAGGTTCTTCTTTCA
TATACTTCCTTTTAAAATCTTGCTAGGATACAGTTCTCACATCACATCCGAACATAAACAACCATGACAG
TCAACACTAAGACCTATAGTGAGAGAGCAGAAACTCATGCCTCACCAGTAGCACAGCGATTATTTCGATT
AATGGAACTGAAGAAAACCAATTTATGTGCATCAATTGACGTTGATACCACTAAGGAATTCCTTGAATTA
ATTGATAAATTAGGTCCTTATGTATGCTTAATCAAGACTCATATTGATATAATCAATGATTTTTCCTATG
AATCCACTATTGAACCATTATTAGAACTTTCACGTAAACATCAATTTATGATTTTTGAAGATAGAAAATT
TGCTGATATTGGTAATACCGTAAAGAAACAATATATTGGTGGAGTTTATAAAATTAGTAGTTGGGCAGAT
ATTACCAATGCTCATGGTGTCACTGGGAATGGAGTGGTTGAAGGATTAAAACAGGGAGCTAAAGAAACCA
CCACCAACCAAGAGCCAAGAGGGTTATTGATGTTAGCTGAATTATCATCAGTGGGATCATTAGCATATGG
AGAATATTCTCAAAAAACTGTTGAAATTGCTAAATCCGATAAGGAATTTGTTATTGGATTTATTGCCCAA
CGTGATATGGGTGGCCAAGAAGAAGGATTTGATTGGCTTATTATGACACCTGGAGTTGGATTAGATGATA
AAGGTGATGGATTAGGACAACAATATAGAACTGTTGATGAAGTTGTTAGCACTGGAACTGATATTATCAT
TGTTGGTAGAGGATTGTTTGGTAAAGGAAGAGATCCAGATATTGAAGGTAAAAGGTATAGAAATGCTGGT
TGGAATGCTTATTTGAAAAAGACTGGCCAATTATAATCAGTACTGACAATAAAAAGATTCTTGTTTTCAA
GAACTTGTCATTTGTATAGTTTTTTTATATTGTAGTTGTTCTATTTTAATCAAATGTTAGCGTGATTTAT
ATTTTTTTTCGCCTCGACATCATCTGCCCAGATGCGAAGTTAAGTGCGCAGAAAGTAATATCATGCGTCA
ATCGTATGTGAATGCTGGTCGCTATACTGCTGTCGATTCGATACTAACGCCGCCATCCAGTGTCGAAAAC
GAGCTCGAATTCATCGATGATATCAGATCCACTAGTGGCCTATGCGGCCGCGGATCTGCCGGTCTCCCTA
TAGTGAGTCGTATTAATTTCGATAAGCCAGGTTAACCTGCATTAATGAATCGGCCAACGCGCGGGGAGAG
GCGGTTTGCGTATTGGGCGCTCTTCCGCTTCCTCGCTCACTGACTCGCTGCGCTCGGTCGTTCGGCTGCG
GCGAGCGGTATCAGCTCACTCAAAGGCGGTAATACGGTTATCCACAGAATCAGGGGATAACGCAGGAAAG
AACATGTGAGCAAAAGGCCAGCAAAAGGCCAGGAACCGTAAAAAGGCCGCGTTGCTGGCGTTTTTCCATA
GGCTCCGCCCCCCTGACGAGCATCACAAAAATCGACGCTCAAGTCAGAGGTGGCGAAACCCGACAGGACT
ATAAAGATACCAGGCGTTTCCCCCTGGAAGCTCCCTCGTGCGCTCTCCTGTTCCGACCCTGCCGCTTACC
GGATACCTGTCCGCCTTTCTCCCTTCGGGAAGCGTGGCGCTTTCTCAATGCTCACGCTGTAGGTATCTCA
GTTCGGTGTAGGTCGTTCGCTCCAAGCTGGGCTGTGTGCACGAACCCCCCGTTCAGCCCGACCGCTGCGC
CTTATCCGGTAACTATCGTCTTGAGTCCAACCCGGTAAGACACGACTTATCGCCACTGGCAGCAGCCACT
GGTAACAGGATTAGCAGAGCGAGGTATGTAGGCGGTGCTACAGAGTTCTTGAAGTGGTGGCCTAACTACG
GCTACACTAGAAGGACAGTATTTGGTATCTGCGCTCTGCTGAAGCCAGTTACCTTCGGAAAAAGAGTTGG
TAGCTCTTGATCCGGCAAACAAACCACCGCTGGTAGCGGTGGTTTTTTTGTTTGCAAGCAGCAGATTACG
CGCAGAAAAAAAGGATCTCAAGAAGATCCTTTGATCTTTTCTACGGGGTCTGACGCTCAGTGGAACGAAA
ACTCACGTTAAGGGATTTTGGTCATGAGATTATCAAAAAGGATCTTCACCTAGATCCTTTTAAATTAAAA
ATGAAGTTTTAAATCAATCTAAAGTATATATGAGTAAACTTGGTCTGACAGTTACCAATGCTTAATCAGT
GAGGCACCTATCTCAGCGATCTGTCTATTTCGTTCATCCATAGTTGCCTGACTCCCCGTCGTGTAGATAA
CTACGATACGGGAGGGCTTACCATCTGGCCCCAGTGCTGCAATGATACCGCGAGACCCACGCTCACCGGC
TCCAGATTTATCAGCAATAAACCAGCCAGCCGGAAGGGCCGAGCGCAGAAGTGGTCCTGCAACTTTATCC
GCCTCCATCCAGTCTATTAATTGTTGCCGGGAAGCTAGAGTAAGTAGTTCGCCAGTTAATAGTTTGCGCA
ACGTTGTTGCCATTGCTACAGGCATCGTGGTGTCACGCTCGTCGTTTGGTATGGCTTCATTCAGCTCCGG
TTCCCAACGATCAAGGCGAGTTACATGATCCCCCATGTTGTGCAAAAAAGCGGTTAGCTCCTTCGGTCCT
CCGATCGTTGTCAGAAGTAAGTTGGCCGCAGTGTTATCACTCATGGTTATGGCAGCACTGCATAATTCTC
TTACTGTCATGCCATCCGTAAGATGCTTTTCTGTGACTGGTGAGTACTCAACCAAGTCATTCTGAGAATA
GTGTATGCGGCGACCGAGTTGCTCTTGCCCGGCGTCAATACGGGATAATACCGCGCCACATAGCAGAACT
TTAAAAGTGCTCATCATTGGAAAACGTTCTTCGGGGCGAAAACTCTCAAGGATCTTACCGCTGTTGAGAT
CCAGTTCGATGTAACCCACTCGTGCACCCAACTGATCTTCAGCATCTTTTACTTTCACCAGCGTTTCTGG
GTGAGCAAAAACAGGAAGGCAAAATGCCGCAAAAAAGGGAATAAGGGCGACACGGAAATGTTGAATACTC
ATACTCTTCCTTTTTCAATATTATTGAAGCATTTATCAGGGTTATTGTCTCATGAGCGGATACATATTTG
AATGTATTTAGAAAAATAAACAAATAGGGGTTCCGCGCACATTTCCCCGAAAAGTGCCACCTGACGTCTA
AGAAACCATTATTATCATGACATTAACCTATAAAAATAGGCGTATCACGAGGCCCTTTCGTCTCGCGCGT
TTCGGTGATGACGGTGAAAACCTCTGACACATGCAGCTCCCGGAGACGGTCACAGCTTGTCTGTAAGCGG
ATGCCGGGAGCAGACAAGCCCGTCAGGGCGCGTCAGCGGGTGTTGGCGGGTGTCGGGGCTGGCTTAACTA
TGCGGCATCAGAGCAGATTGTACTGAGAGTGCACCATATGGACATATTGTCGTTAGAACGCGGCTACAAT
TAATACATAACCTTATGTATCATACACATACGATTTAGGTGACACTATAGAACGCGGCCGCCAGCTGAAG
CTTCGTACGCTGCAGGTCGACGGATCGGTGACGGTGCTGGTTTAATTAACATGTCTGCCATTAAACCTGA
CATGAAAATCAAACTGAGAATGGAAGGAAACGTCAATGGCCATCACTTTGTAATCGACGGTGATGGTACA
GGAAAACCATTCGAAGGTAAGCAAAGCATGGATCTGGAGGTAAAAGAGGGTGGCCCACTCCCATTTGCAT
TCGATATCTTAACCACCGCCTTTCATTACGGTAACAGAGTTTTTGCAAAGTATCCTGATAACATTCAAGA
TTATTTCAAACAGTCATTTCCAAAGGGTTACAGTTGGGAAAGAAGCCTAACATTTGAAGATGGCGGTATT
TGTATCGCTAGAAATGATATTACAATGGAGGGTGACACTTTCTACAATAAGGTAAGATTTTATGGAACAA
ATTTCCCTGCTAACGGACCTGTTATGCAAAAGAAAACGTTGAAGTGGGAACCATCTACAGAGAAAATGTA
CGTGCGTGACGGGGTTTTAACTGGTGATATCCACATGGCATTGCTATTAGAAGGCAATGCGCACTACAGA
TGCGATTTCAGAACTACTTACAAAGCTAAGGAAAAGGGGGTGAAACTTCCAGGATACCACTTTGTTGACC
ATTGTATAGAAATATTGTCACATGATAAGGACTACAACAAAGTCAAATTGTATGAACATGCTGTTGCCCA
TTCCGGCCTTCCAGATAATGCTAGGCGATAAGGC
Features (pLannotate 1.2.2; 13 found; start..end, strand, type, name):
     18..205     +  terminator     ADH1 terminator: S. cerevisiae ADH1; transcription terminator for the S. cerevisiae alcohol dehydrogenase 1 (ADH1) gene
    280..623     +  promoter       TEF promoter: Ashbya gossypii TEF promoter
    642..1430    +  CDS            URA3: PYRF_YEAST - Experimental evidence at protein level: Swiss-Prot protein existence level 1. From Saccharomyces cerevisiae (strain ATCC 204508 / S288c) (Baker's yeast).
   1442..1639    +  terminator     TEF terminator: Ashbya gossypii TEF terminator
   1747..1765    -  promoter       T7 promoter: promoter for bacteriophage T7 RNA polymerase
   1787..1840    -  CDS            lacI (fragment): lac repressor; lacI; The lac repressor binds to the lac operator to inhibit transcription in E. coli. This inhibition can be relieved by adding lactose or isopropyl-β-D-thiogalactopyranoside (IPTG).
   2023..2611    -  rep_origin     ori: high-copy-number ColE1/pMB1/pBR322/pUC origin of replication
   2782..3642    -  CDS            AmpR: β-lactamase; bla; confers resistance to ampicillin, carbenicillin, and related antibiotics
   3643..3747    -  promoter       AmpR promoter: bla
   3842..3877    +  CDS            rop (fragment): Rop protein, which maintains plasmids at low copy number; rop
   3979..4030    +  misc_feature   bom (fragment): basis of mobility region from pBR322
   4093..4111    +  promoter       SP6 promoter: promoter for bacteriophage SP6 RNA polymerase
   4181..4858    +  CDS            mEos2: mEos2 is a photoconvertible green/yellow fluorescent protein published in 2009, derived from Lobophyllia hemprichii. It has moderate acid sensitivity.
