[The description below was written by a language model from this plasmid's Addgene catalogue record and pLannotate feature annotations shown in this document.]
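Description:
pFA6a-link-yomEos2-CaURA3 is a yeast tagging vector built on the pFA6a backbone, designed as a template for fusing a yeast codon-optimized version of the photoconvertible fluorescent protein mEos2 (yomEos2) to a gene of interest in Saccharomyces cerevisiae. In E. coli it is maintained through a high-copy ColE1/pUC-type origin and selected with ampicillin via the β-lactamase gene and its native promoter. The feature table shows no yeast replication origin or centromere, which fits a plasmid meant to supply a cassette for chromosomal integration rather than to replicate episomally. Short fragments annotated as lacI, rop and bom are backbone remnants with no evident function, and the SP6 and T7 promoters flanking the cassette are standard features of this backbone.

The payload is a compact module. The mEos2 coding sequence has no annotated yeast promoter upstream, so expression depends on in-frame fusion to the target gene; the "link" in the name indicates a linker ahead of the fluorescent protein, although this is not annotated separately. On the circular map the mEos2 reading frame runs directly into the S. cerevisiae ADH1 terminator, which ends the fusion transcript. Downstream is the selection marker, a URA3 coding sequence driven by the Ashbya gossypii TEF promoter and closed by the TEF terminator. The annotation tool matched this to the S. cerevisiae protein, but the construct name identifies it as CaURA3, conventionally the Candida albicans orthologue, a heterologous marker that would limit recombination at the host ura3 locus. Transformants are selected by uracil prototrophy. The resulting fusions allow green-to-red photoconversion imaging of proteins expressed from their own promoters.
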