Addgene plasmid #44887: pFA6a-link-yomEos2-CaURA3
Purpose: Yeast tagging vector to create gene fusion with yeast optimized mEos2 with CaUra3 selection
Depositing lab: Wendell Lim & Kurt Thorn. Depositing organization: University of California, San Francisco (UCSF). Publication: Improved Blue, Green, and Red Fluorescent Protein Tagging Vectors for S. cerevisiae. Lee S, Lim WA, Thorn KS. PLoS One. 2013 Jul 2;8(7):e67902. doi: 10.1371/journal.pone.0067902. Print 2013. PubMed 23844123.
Backbone
  Vector backbone: pFA6a
  Vector type: Yeast Expression
  Selectable markers: URA3
Growth in bacteria
  Bacterial resistance: Ampicillin, 100 μg/mL
  Growth temperature: 37°C
  Growth strain: DH5alpha
  Copy number: Unknown
Gene/Insert
  Gene/Insert name: yomEos2 (alt name: Yeast Optimized mEos2)
  Species: Synthetic
Terms and licenses: Academic/Nonprofit Terms; Industry Terms: Not Available to Industry
Depositor comments: This vector is derived from the sequences published in “Optimized cassettes for fluorescent protein tagging in Saccharomyces cerevisiae.” Sheff MA, Thorn KS. Yeast. 2004 Jun;21(8):661-70. These plasmids were generated with funding from an NIGMS Systems Biology Center grant, number P50 GM081879. Please acknowledge this grant if you use these plasmids.
How to cite: pFA6a-link-yomEos2-CaURA3 was a gift from Wendell Lim & Kurt Thorn (Addgene plasmid # 44887 ; http://n2t.net/addgene:44887 ; RRID:Addgene_44887)
