>Addgene plasmid #44887 | pFA6a-link-yomEos2-CaURA3 | addgene partial sequence | sequence record 63829 | Sp6 5'-ATTTAGGTGACACTATAG-3'
GGATCGGTGACGGTGCTGGTTTAATTAACATGTCTGCCATTAAACCTGACATGAAAATCAAACTGAGAAT
GGAAGGAAACGTCAATGGCCATCACTTTGTAATCGACGGTGATGGTACAGGAAAACCATTCGAAGGTAAG
CAAAGCATGGATCTGGAGGTAAAAGAGGGTGGCCCACTCCCATTTGCATTCGATATCTTAACCACCGCCT
TTCATTACGGTAACAGAGTTTTTGCAAAGTATCCTGATAACATTCAAGATTATTTCAAACAGTCATTTCC
AAAGGGTTACAGTTGGGAAAGAAGCCTAACATTTGAAGATGGCGGTATTTGTATCGCTAGAAATGATATT
ACAATGGAGGGTGACACTTTCTACAATAAGGTAAGATTTTATGGAACAAATTTCCCTGCTAACGGACCTG
TTATGCAAAAGAAAACGTTGAAGTGGGAACCATCTACAGAGAAAATGTACGTGCGTGACGGGGTTTTAAC
TGGTGATATCCACATGGCATTGCTATTAGAAGGCAATGCGCACTACAGATGCGATTTCAGAACTACTTAC
AAAGCTAAGGAAAAGGGGGTGAAACTTCCAGGATACCACTTTGTTGACCATTGTATAGAAATATTGTCAC
ATGATAAGGACTACAACAAAGTCAAATTGTATGAACATGCTGTTGCCCATTCCGGCCTTCCAGATAATGC
TAGGCGATAAGGCGCGCCACTTCTAAATAAGCGAATTTCTTATGATTTATGATTTTTATTATTAAATAAG
TTATAAAAAAAATAAGTGTATACAAATTTTAAA
