>Addgene plasmid #44887 | pFA6a-link-yomEos2-CaURA3 | addgene partial sequence | sequence record 63891 | T7 5'-TAATACGACTCACTATAGGG-3'
GGATCTGATATCATCGATGAATTCGAGCTCGTTTTCGACACTGGATGGCGGCGTTAGTATCGAATCGACA
GCAGTATAGCGACCAGCATTCACATACGATTGACGCATGATATTACTTTCTGCGCACTTAACTTCGCATC
TGGGCAGATGATGTCGAGGCGAAAAAAAATATAAATCACGCTAACATTTGATTAAAATAGAACAACTACA
ATATAAAAAAACTATACAAATGACAAGTTCTTGAAAACAAGAATCTTTTTATTGTCAGTACTGATTATAA
TTGGCCAGTCTTTTTCAAATAAGCATTCCAACCAGCATCTCTATACCTTTTACCTTCAATATCTGGATCT
CTTCCTTTACCAAACAATCCTCTACCAACAATGATAATATCAGTTCCAGTGCTAACAACTTCATCAACAG
TTCTATATTGTTGTCCTAATCCATCACCTTTATCATCTAATCCAACTCCAGGTGTCATAATAAGCCAATC
AAATCCTTCTTCTTGTCCACCCATATCACGTTGGGCAATAAATCCAATAACAAATTCCTTATCGGATTTA
GCAATTTCAACAGTTTTTTGAGAATATTCTCCATATGCTAATGATCCCACTGATGATAATTCAGCTAACA
TCAATAACCCTCTTGGCTCTTGGTTGGTGGTGGTTTCTTTAGCTCCCTGTTTTAATCCTTCAACTACTCC
ATTCCCAGTGACACCATGAGCATTAGTAATATCTGCCCAACTACTAATTTTATAAACTCCACCAATATAT
TGTTTCTTCACGGTATTACCAATATCAGCAAATTTTCTATCTTCAAAAATCATAAATTGATGTTTACGT
